Addgene plasmid #11724: pLA230
Depositing lab: Lawrence Loeb. Depositing organization: University of Washington. Publication: In vivo mutagenesis by Escherichia coli DNA polymerase I. Ile(709) in motif A functions in base selection. Shinkai A, Loeb LA. J Biol Chem. 2001 Dec 14. 276(50):46759-64. 10.1074/jbc.M104780200 PubMed 11602576.
Backbone
  Vector backbone: modified pGPS3
  Backbone manufacturer: New England Biolabs
  Backbone size w/o insert (bp): 2642
  Vector type: Bacterial Expression
Growth in bacteria
  Bacterial resistance: Kanamycin, 50 μg/mL
  Growth temperature: 37°C
  Growth strain: DH5alpha
  Copy number: High Copy
Gene/Insert
  Gene/Insert name: b-lactamase (alt names: beta-lactamase; ampicillin resistance; carbenicillin resistance)
  Species: E. coli
  Insert size (bp): 979
  Mutation: GAA for Glu26 changed to TAA (premature stop codon introduced in beta-lactamase gene).
  Cloning method: Restriction Enzyme; 5′ cloning site AflIII (not destroyed); 3′ cloning site KpnI (not destroyed)
  Sequencing primers: 5′ n/a
Terms and licenses: Academic/Nonprofit Terms; Industry Terms: Not Available to Industry
Depositor comments: Positive control for mutagenesis experiments: reversion of the stop codon results in ampicillin resistance. The pGPS3 has a deletion from BglI to BglII that destroys the ampicillin resistance gene. The ampicillin resistance gene containing the stop codon was then cloned in between AflIII and KpnI. Please also see pGFPuv from BD Biosciences as another control for forward mutation assays. Catalog # 6079-1 http://www.clontech.com/US/Products/Fluorescent_Proteins_and_Reporters/Fluorescent_Proteins_by_Name/GFP_GFPuv_Fluorescent_Proteins?sitex=10020:22372:US .
How to cite: pLA230 was a gift from Lawrence Loeb (Addgene plasmid # 11724 ; http://n2t.net/addgene:11724 ; RRID:Addgene_11724)
