[The description below was written by a language model from this plasmid's Addgene catalogue record and pLannotate feature annotations shown in this document.]
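Description:
pLA230 is a high-copy bacterial plasmid built on a modified version of the New England Biolabs transposon donor vector pGPS3, designed as a reversion reporter for in vivo mutagenesis experiments in E. coli. It replicates from a ColE1/pMB1/pUC-type origin and is maintained by kanamycin selection through an aph(3')-Ia aminoglycoside phosphotransferase gene. That marker sits between the Tn7L and Tn7R ends inherited from the pGPS3 mini-Tn7 transprimer, next to a small fragment of a Tn903 transposition protein, which is a remnant of the kanamycin cassette's origin. The backbone's original ampicillin resistance gene was inactivated by a BglI-to-BglII deletion. The short β-lactamase fragments annotated on either side of the Tn7 element are consistent with remnants of that disrupted gene.

The payload is a roughly 1 kb E. coli β-lactamase cassette, cloned between AflIII and KpnI and driven by its native bla promoter. In this copy the GAA codon for Glu26 has been changed to TAA, creating a premature stop. Although the feature table annotates the gene as a full-length AmpR coding sequence, the nonsense mutation means cells carrying the plasmid remain ampicillin- and carbenicillin-sensitive. Resistance returns only if a base substitution at the stop codon restores a sense codon. Counting ampicillin-resistant colonies relative to kanamycin-resistant ones therefore gives a reversion frequency. The depositor describes the plasmid as a positive control for mutagenesis experiments, and the associated work studied base-selection mutants of E. coli DNA polymerase I. The depositor also notes that a GFPuv plasmid can serve as a complementary control for forward mutation assays.
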