Features (pLannotate 1.2.2; 9 found; start..end, strand, type, name):
     19..879     -  CDS            AmpR: β-lactamase; bla; confers resistance to ampicillin, carbenicillin, and related antibiotics
    880..971     -  promoter       AmpR promoter: bla
   1037..1625    -  rep_origin     ori: high-copy-number ColE1/pMB1/pBR322/pUC origin of replication
   1797..1993    -  CDS            bla(M) (fragment): β-lactamase lacking the signal sequence; bla(M); allows cytosolic expression of β-lactamase
   1998..2160    -  mobile_element Tn7R (fragment): mini-Tn7 element (right end of the Tn7 transposon) Tn7
   2218..2373    -  CDS            TRA2_ECOLX (fragment): Protein predicted: Swiss-Prot protein existence level 4. Required for transposition of transposon Tn903. From Escherichia coli.
   2514..3329    -  CDS            KanR: aminoglycoside phosphotransferase; aph(3')-Ia; confers resistance to kanamycin in bacteria or G418 (Geneticin®) in eukaryotes
   3495..3660    -  mobile_element Tn7L: mini-Tn7 element (left end of the Tn7 transposon) Tn7
   3661..3       -  CDS            bla(M) (fragment) (across the origin): β-lactamase lacking the signal sequence; bla(M); allows cytosolic expression of β-lactamase
>Addgene plasmid #11724 | pLA230 | depositor full sequence | sequence record 7054 | Author sequence
GGTACCGAGCTCGGATCCTTACCAATGCTTAATCAGTGAGGCACCTATCTCAGCGATCTGTCTATTTCGT
TCATCCATAGTTGCCTGACTCCCCGTCGTGTAGATAACTACGATACGGGAGGGCTTACCATCTGGCCCCA
GTGCTGCAATGATACCGCGAGACCCACGCTCACCGGCTCCAGATTTATCAGCAATAAACCAGCCAGCCGG
AAGGGCCGAGCGCAGAAGTGGTCCTGCAACTTTATCCGCCTCCATCCAGTCTATTAATTGTTGCCGGGAA
GCTAGAGTAAGTAGTTCGCCAGTTAATAGTTTGCGCAACGTTGTTGCCATTGCTACAGGCATCGTGGTGT
CACGCTCGTCGTTTGGTATGGCTTCATTCAGCTCCGGTTCCCAACGATCAAGGCGAGTTACATGATCCCC
CATGTTGTGCAAAAAAGCGGTTAGCTCCTTCGGTCCTCCGATCGTTGTCAGAAGTAAGTTGGCCGCAGTG
TTATCACTCATGGTTATGGCAGCACTGCATAATTCTCTTACTGTCATGCCATCCGTAAGATGCTTTTCTG
TGACTGGTGAGTACTCAACCAAGTCATTCTGAGAATAGTGTATGCGGCGACCGAGTTGCTCTTGCCCGGC
GTCAATACGGGATAATACCGCGCCACATAGCAGAACTTTAAAAGTGCTCATCATTGGAAAACGTTCTTCG
GGGCGAAAACTCTCAAGGATCTTACCGCTGTTGAGATCCAGTTCGATGTAACCCACTCGTGCACCCAACT
GATCTTCAGCATCTTTTACTTTCACCAGCGTTTATGGGTGAGCAAAAACAGGAAGGCAAAATGCCGCAAA
AAAGGGAATAAGGGCGACACGGAAATGTTGAATACTCATACTCTTCCTTTTTCAATATTATTGAAGCATT
TATCAGGGTTATTGTCTCATGAGCGGATACATATTTGAATGTATTTAGAAAAATAAACAAATAGGACATG
TGAGCAAAAGGCCAGCAAAAGGCCAGGAACCGTAAAAAGGCCGCGTTGCTGGCGTTTTTCCATAGGCTCC
GCCCCCCTGACGAGCATCACAAAAATCGACGCTCAAGTCAGAGGTGGCGAAACCCGACAGGACTATAAAG
ATACCAGGCGTTTCCCCCTGGAAGCTCCCTCGTGCGCTCTCCTGTTCCGACCCTGCCGCTTACCGGATAC
CTGTCCGCCTTTCTCCCTTCGGGAAGCGTGGCGCTTTCTCATAGCTCACGCTGTAGGTATCTCAGTTCGG
TGTAGGTCGTTCGCTCCAAGCTGGGCTGTGTGCACGAACCCCCCGTTCAGCCCGACCGCTGCGCCTTATC
CGGTAACTATCGTCTTGAGTCCAACCCGGTAAGACACGACTTATCGCCACTGGCAGCAGCCACTGGTAAC
AGGATTAGCAGAGCGAGGTATGTAGGCGGTGCTACAGAGTTCTTGAAGTGGTGGCCTAACTACGGCTACA
CTAGAAGAACAGTATTTGGTATCTGCGCTCTGCTGAAGCCAGTTACCTTCGGAAAAAGAGTTGGTAGCTC
TTGATCCGGCAAACAAACCACCGCTGGTAGCGGTGGTTTTTTTGTTTGCAAGCAGCAGATTACGCGCAGA
AAAAAAGGATCTCAAGAAGATCCTTTGATCTTTTCTACGGGGTCTGACGCTCAGTGGAACGAAAACTCAC
GTTAAGGGATTTTGGTCATGAGATTATCAAAAAGGATCTTCACCTAGATCCTTTTAAATTAAAAATGAAG
TTTTAAATCAATCTAAAGTATATATGAGTAAACTTGGTCTGACAGTTACCAATGCTTAATCAGTGAGGCA
CCTATCTCAGCGATCTGTCTATTTCGTTCATCCATAGTTGCCTGACTCCCCGTCGTGTAGATAACTACGA
TACGGGAGGGCTTACCATCTGGCCCCAGTGCTGCAATGATACCGCGAGACCCACGCTCACCGGCTCCAGA
TTTATCAGCAATAAACCAGCCAGCCGGAAGGGCGATCAGATCTAAACTATGACAATAAAGTCTTAAACTA
GACAGAATAGTTGTAAACTGAAATCAGTCCAGTTATGCTGTGAAAAAGCATACTGGACTTTTGTTATGGC
TAAAGCAAACTCTTCATTTTCTGAAGTGCAAATTGCCCGTCGTATTAAAGAGGGGCGTGGGGTCGACGCG
GCCGCTAACTATAACGGTCCTAAGGTAGCGAGTTTAAACGATATCGGATCCGGCCGCCGCTGAGGTCTGC
CTCGTGAAGAAGGTGTTGCTGACTCATACCAGGCCTGAATCGCCCCATCATCCAGCCAGAAAGTGAGGGA
GCCACGGTTGATGAGAGCTTTGTTGTAGGTGGACCAGTTGGTGATTTTGAACTTTTGCTTTGCCACGGAA
CGGTCTGCGTTGTCGGGAAGATGCGTGATCTGATCCTTCAACTCAGCAAAAGTTCGATTTATTCAACAAA
GCCGCCGTCCCGTCAAGTCAGCGTAATGCTCTGCCAGTGTTACAACCAATTAACCAATTCTGATTAGAAA
AACTCATCGAGCATCAAATGAAACTGCAATTTATTCATATCAGGATTATCAATACCATATTTTTGAAAAA
GCCGTTTCTGTAATGAAGGAGAAAACTCACCGAGGCAGTTCCATAGGATGGCAAGATCCTGGTATCGGTC
TGCGATTCCGACTCGTCCAACATCAATACAACCTATTAATTTCCCCTCGTCAAAAATAAGGTTATCAAGT
GAGAAATCACCATGAGTGACGACTGAATCCGGTGAGAATGGCAAAAGCTTATGCATTTCTTTCCAGACTT
GTTCAACAGGCCAGCCATTACGCTCGTCATCAAAATCACTCGCATCAACCAAACCGTTATTCATTCGTGA
TTGCGCCTGAGCGAGACGAAATACGCGATCGCTGTTAAAAGGACAATTACAAACAGGAATCGAATGCAAC
CGGCGCAGGAACACTGCCAGCGCATCAACAATATTTTCACCTGAATCAGGATATTCTTCTAATACCTGGA
ATGCTGTTTTCCCGGGGATCGCAGTGGTGAGTAACCATGCATCATCAGGAGTACGGATAAAATGCTTGAT
GGTCGGAAGAGGCATAAATTCCGTCAGCCAGTTTAGTCTGACCATCTCATCTGTAACATCATTGGCAACG
CTACCTTTGCCATGTTTCAGAAACAACTCTGGCGCATCGGGCTTCCCATACAATCGATAGATTGTCGCAC
CTGATTGCCCGACATTATCGCGAGCCCATTTATACCCATATAAATCAGCATCCATGTTGGAATTTAATCG
CGGCCTCGAGCAAGACGTTTCCCGTTGAATATGGCTCATAACACCCCTTGTATTACTGTTTATGTAAGCA
GACAGTTTTATTGTTCATGATGATATATTTTTATCTTGTGCAATGTAACATCAGAGATTTTGAGACACAA
CGTGGCTTACTAGGATCCGATATCATTTAAATCTAGGGATAACAGGGTAATACTAGTGTCGACCAACCAG
ATAAGTGAAATCTAGTTCCAAACTATTTTGTCATTTTTAATTTTCGTATTAGCTTACGACGCTACACCCA
GTTCCCATCTATTTTGTCACTCTTCCCTAAATAATCCTTAAAAACTCCATTTCCACCCCTCCCAGTTCCC
AACTATTTTGTCCGCCCACACCGTAAGATGCTTTTCTGTGACT
