>Addgene plasmid #11724 | pLA230 | addgene partial sequence | sequence record 18420 | Amp-R 5'-ATAATACCGCGCCACATAGC-3'
ATCTTACCGCTGTTGAGATCCAGTTCGATGTAACCCACTCGTGCACCCAACTGATCTTCAGCATCTTTTA
CTTTCACCAGCGTTTATGGGTGAGCAAAAACAGGAAGGCAAAATGCCGCAAAAAAGGGAATAAGGGCGAC
ACGGAAATGTTGAATACTCATACTCTTCCTTTTTCAATATTATTGAAGCATTTATCAGGGTTATTGTCTC
ATGAGCGGATACATATTTGAATGTATTTAGAAAAATAAACAAATAGGACATGTGAGCAAAAGGCCAGCAA
AAGGCCAGGAACCGTAAAAAGGCCGCGTTGCTGGCGTTTTTCCATAGGCTCCGCCCCCCTGACGAGCATC
ACAAAAATCGACGCTCAAGTCAGAGGTGGCGAAACCCGACAGGACTATAAAGATACCAGGCGTTTCCCCC
TGGAAGCTCCCTCGTGCGCTCTCCTGTTCCGACCCTGCCGCTTACCGGATACCTGTCCGCCTTTCTCCCT
TCGGGAAGCGTGGCGCTTTCTCATAGCTCACGCTGTAGGTATCTCAGTTCGGTGTAGGTCGTTCGCTCCA
AGCTGGGCTGTGTGCACGAACCCCCCGTTCAGCCCGACCGCTGCGCCTTATCCGGTAACTATCGTCTTGA
GTCCAACCCGGTAAGACACGACTTATCGCCACTGGCAGCAGCCACTGGTAACAGGATTAGCAGAGCGAGG
TATGTAGGCGGTGCTACAGAGTTCTTGAAGTGGTGGCCTAACTACGGCTACACTAGAAGAACAGTATTTG
GTATCTGCGCTCTGCTGAAGCCAGTTACCTTCGGAAAAAGAGTTGGTAGCTCTTGATCCGGCAAACAAAC
CACCGCTGGTAGCGGTGGGTTTTTTTGGTTTGCAAGCAGCAGATTACGCGCAGAAAAAAAGGATCTCAAG
AAGATCCTTTTGATCTTTTCTACG
